>Addgene plasmid #109750 | actb2-lifeact-mKate2 | addgene full sequence | sequence record 401294 | Addgene Partial NGS Result
GCAAAATCCCTTATAAATCAAAAGAATAGACCGAGATAGGGT
[37 nt withheld, positions 43-79]
AAAGAACGTGGACTCCAACGTCAAAGG
[32 nt withheld, positions 107-138]
GCTGGCTAAGAACTCATCAGCCTCCCCGGTCCATCTACCCACGTACCAATGCACCAATTGGCCACAATGA
CGGCTACTACATGGTGCCATTCCTTCCTCTTTATAGGAATGGAGACTACCTCCTGTCCAACAATGCTCTT
GGATACGAGTACGCCTACCTGTTGGACCCAGGTCATTGCACAACACCAGAAATGCCCTCTGATCTGCAAA
AGACGTGAATATCTGTTCAGACACCCATATCCACTCTGTTCCACACAGGTCAGAGGTTTGTCCAGGAGTT
CTTGACAGAGGTGTAAAAAGTACTCAAAAATTTTACTCAAGTGAAAGTACAAGTACTTAGGGAAAATTTT
ACTCAATTAAAAGTAAAAGTATCTGGCTAGAATCTTACTTGAGTAAAAGTAAAAAAGTACTCCATTAAAA
TTGTACTTGAGTATTAAGGAAGTAAAAGTAAAAGCAAGAAAGAAAACTAGAGATTCTTGTTTAAGCTTTT
AATCTCAAAAAACATTAAATGAAATGCATACAAGGTTTTATCCTGCTTTAGAACTGTTTGTATTTAATTA
TCAAACTATAAGACAGACAATCTAATGCCAGTACACGCTACTCAAAGTTGTAAAACCTCAGATTTAACTT
CAGTAGAAGCTGATTCTCAAAATTGTTAGTGTCAAGCCTAGCTCTTTTGGGGCTGAAAAGCAATCCTGCA
GTGCTGAAAAGCCTCTCACAGGCAGCCGATGCGGGAAGAGGTGTATTAGTCTTGATAGAGAGGCTGCAAA
TAGCAGGAAACGTGAGCAGAGACTCCCTGGTGTCTGAAACACAGGCCAGATGGGCCCTCGAGCAGGAAAC
AGCTATGACCATGATTACGCCAAGCTATCAACTTTGTATAGAAAAGTTGAAAATTCCAGTTTGAAGAAAC
TTTTCAAGACTCACCTTTTCACTGTTGGTCTTAATTTAGGTTGATTATTTTTGTCAATTTAATAATTACA
TTGTATTGTTCATATTTTATTGTCTTATTGTGGTGTTTTTACAGCTTTTTTATTGTTCTGCTTTGTTACT
GTTTGCCTTGTATGCATTGTAGCGCTTTGGGTCTGAGAAAAGCGCACTATAAATAAACTGTATTATTATT
ATTAGGGATGGACATCACGGTGGCGCGATGGGTGGCACAATTACCTCACAGCAAGTAGGTTGCTGTTTAG
AGCCCCGGCTGGATCAGTTGGCAGTTCTGTGTGGAGTTTGCATGTTCTCCCTGTTCAAGTAGGTTTCCTC
CCGGTGCTCTGGTTTCCCCTCACAAGTCCAAAGACATGATGTATAGGTGAATGGGGTAAGCTAAATTGAC
CATAGTGAGTGTGTGTGTGTGTGTGAATGAGAGTGTATAGGTGTTTCCCAGTGTTAGGTTGCAACTGGAA
GGACATCTGCTGTGTAAAACATATGCAGGATAAGTTGGCGGTTCATTCCCCTATGGTGACCCCTGGTTAA
TTAAAGGACTAAGTTGAAAATGAATGAATGAATGAATGATTAGAGATAAACCGATACCACTTTTTTACAA
ACCGATATGAGTACAAGTATAATAGTTTCTGTTACTCGACAATACTGAGTACCGATTCTGATACTTCTTG
GATTTGGTTTCAATGTAATTAATTTGAAAGAAGGTTTTATTTCTTGCCTGTCGCAAGGATGAACACAAAA
ATCTTTACCAGAAGGATATTTTAAGCTAAGAATATACGCACGTTGTTGACAACCCTGTATCGATTACCGA
TTAAACGTGGACATTTAAAGGATAAGTTATGCTTGCGCCATCACAACTTTACACATTACATGATCAAAGA
TCATATTGAATATTCGGTTTATTCGTCAGAAGCCTATAGATTTGTTAAAAGTGTATTTTATAAACGGATG
GTTTATAAAGACTAAGCTATTAATATATCAGACATTCATTAATACATCAAGACATCGATGTCAGGTAGGA
CAACAAATCACATCCATGTAATGAAATCTTGTTGAGTGGTATTGGTGCGTGGTTTCAGCATTTCATGTGC
AATACGAGTAAGAATATTTTAACCAAGTATCGACCCAAAACCTGATACTGGTATCGGTGCATCCCTTATT
ATTATTATTATCAAAAACACACTTGTTTTATTTATGTGGGTGCCAAACAACAAACTATGAAATGCAGCAT
GACACGCCCAAAAAGTGTTCCTTTGAGAACAACTTCATAAATATGTTTCTTATCATTATGCATGAATGGT
GTACTGGGAGAGCTTTGGTATCAGAATTGAGATAAGAGACTTTGGCATTCTAAAGGACAATGACATTATC
ACACTGACAGTCAACAACACTTTATTGCTCTGGAAATCTTATGTCATGGGGCAAAGCTGAGGTTCATTAG
GACAGTACCTTATTTAGAGATGAATGGGAAGGCTGTAGTGGGCTGCTATCAGGGAAGGGTGGTGGTCCTC
GGGGGAACTATGGACTCACAAAAGCACATCTGCTGTAACAAGATCCCCTGTGCAATCTACAAAAGTTACA
AAGAGAAGCATGGTTGGTTAAAAAATAGAATTGACTGGATATGCTGAATGCATTGTTTGTTGTGTGTTAC
ATCACATTAACCACAGATTGGTGCTAAATATTTGCTTATCTTATAAAAACCTGTGTGTTTATAAAGGGGG
GTGTGGATGGATGCTTGGCATTCTTTGAAAAGATGTTGGGGGATGGAAGGAGGAGACCTTATTGATGAGT
ATCCAGTTTGCAGATAACAAGTTTTTAGACATTCATACTATGATGCTGTTTATGTCTGTTTTTTCTCATT
TTTTCTATACACAAACAGCTATAAAACATTCACTTTTATATCTGATGCTGTATATTAAATTTCGTTGTAT
TTATTCTGTTTGCTCTGTTGGGTCATAGCTAGGGCCAGACAGAATCTGCTGACATTTTTTGCTTTTTCTG
CAGAGAATTTTGTAAACAATCTGTGATTTATGCGAGATTTTTTCGGGAGTATCGTAACTAAAAACTTACT
ATATGAAATAAAAAAAAATAATACCTTTTTAACTTTTAATAAATATATACAATGCAAGTCCACCTAGATC
CAATTATTTGGTCGACAAAGCAAGTCTCTCACATAATATATCTTCTAAAAGACAGAAAACATTACTTTCA
GACCATATTGTAATCAAATGAACACTTTCATATTAGTCAATAATATTACGGAAATGTATTTAAAAACTGA
ATAAACATATATTTACACCTTTGTCTTTATTTCTAGAGTGCTTTTACAATGTAGATTGTGTCAAAGCAGC
TTAACTTAGAGGATTAGTATAGTAAATTGAAACTGTGTCAGTCCATTTTTTAAGAGTTTAAGTTCAGTTC
AGTTTAGTTCAGTGTGAGTTAATTTTTACTGCTGAGAGTCCAAACACTAAAGAGCAAATCCAAATACACA
AGTCAATAAATAAACTCAATGATGGGCTAAAGATCTGGGGAAATCTGCAGATTTCTGTGCGCACAGATTC
TGTGTGGGCCTAGTCATTACCTATACTCAACGTTTACTCTGAGAAACTTCCATATTTTAGAGGTAAAATG
CTCAGAATTGTAAAAAGTCTTGTCAAAATACTTGGAATTTGCCAAAAACAAAATAAAAGTCACATCACCT
CATTGTCCTTGGTATCAGCAAGCACTTTTAACACAATCAGCTGTTTTTGTTTATAACTCCCACTGAAGGC
CATGTGCATTACTCCCAAGTTACACAGTAAAAAGTCACATGTAGTTTATCATGATCACTGCTGCTCAAGC
ACAGCTTTATCTGTTATTCAGTGTGGCAATATCTGAAATGTGTGCAAAATATTATTTATTGTAGCTGATC
ACCAACACTTTCAGTGTTTTTTTTTTCTACTTTTAATGAGAATTATGTTCTTAGGATTTATCCTTATAAA
CCTCTTTAAAAAGAAATGTTATGTCTGCATAGACACGACATGAAATTATGAACAGAAAATTTAACTATTT
AAGATCAAGACTTGACATATAACATTTCTAATGAACATTAAACCTGAGGTAGGCCCACTTGCAAAAATGT
AACTGCTATCACTCACTTTATACATCATTGTGTAACTTGTACACACAAAAATAGTGAAGCAATGTGGCAT
GGAATGCAGGTCCCATTCATTCAAAGTTATTAAAGCACTTTCTTAAAGTGCATTACTACTGAGCTAAGAC
CAGCTAGTTGCTCATACAACATACTACAAGTAGTGTCATCCTAATTTGGATAAAAAAAATGTCCATTTTA
TACATGGAAAAGTACTCATTAGATCCCCCATTGTTTGTATTACGGTATTTCGTGAACACAAGAGGTAAAT
GACCTACAGAGCTGCTGTTGTGTTAGATTGAAAACACAACACAGGATCATGGAGGCATCCATCATTATGA
CGCATTCTGCCACTTGTAACTCTGCACAGACTTTTTGAAAAGTTTAATTGAGTCTTGGCGTTGTCGCAGA
AAAATACGAAAAATTCTGTGTTAAAATTTGCAAATAAAAATTCCAGTTTTATAGGAAATCGCCATGGCCT
TGTTCTTTAACCAGTTAAGCTTCCCCTTCTTTCACTCTCAAGTTGCAAGAAGCAAGTGTAGCAATGTGCA
CGCGACAGCCGGGTGTGTGACGCTGGACCAATCAGAGCACAGAGCTCCGAAAGTTTACCTTTTATGGCTA
GAGCCGGGTATGTGCCGTCATATAAAAGAGCGCGCCCAGCTTTTCAGCCTCACTTTGAGCTCCTCCACAC
GCAGCTAGTGCGGAATATCATCTGCTTGTAACCCATTCTCTTAAGTCGACAACCCCCCAAACCCAAGGTG
AGTTGGTTTTACAGTTTTTAAGCGTTTAATTATAGTTTCTATCTATTAATGTTAAGTAAAATGTGTAAAT
GGATAAATATGATTTGATGAAGTCTTTAGACAGTTCATAACGGTCTCTTTGTAGTTATCTACTAGGTTTG
ATTTATAAGTGGTGGTTCTTTTGATAATCTATGTTACATTTAATAAATATTGGCTGTATCTTAACTTTTT
TGTAGCGTTAGTGGATGTGGCAGGTGAGAATGTCGGTAATTTAACGTGACCAGTCGTAGGCACGACATTG
AACATTGAATAGGCCGGTGTGAAATGGGTGTTAAGTCTTAATATAAAGTTGTGTTCTGGCTAATCTCTCT
TTAACAGCCATAAATGTGATTTTTAACTACAGTTTTGAGGGTGCTGGTGAGCATGTTGCACACTTGATGG
ATAGCCGGCATGGGAAGTTCTTTGTGCAGGCAGTGCTGCAGCAGGGTGTGACCTACTTTAGCTAGCCGGC
TAACCAGCTCTCATCTGATGTAACGTAAACCCCATCAATCTAACATCGGCTCATTCGTGCTTTATAAGAT
CGAAGATCTTGTTATTAGTAACGGGTATTGGCATTTAGTTTTAACTTGGTTAATTTTCTTTTTGTTATGT
GTTCTATTTAAATGTAGCCTGCAGCCCCCTCTGTCTTTAATGAAGCTGAAGATTAACGTTAACGTTAGTG
AAGTGTTGTATCCGCTATGAAAGATTTGAATTTTAGAGGTGTGGTCCACTTTAATAACGGCTGCGGAGTT
CTCTGGCTGCACTTCAGCCGCTGTGACTGTCGAAGCAGAGCCCATCAGTTTTTCAGGATCTCGGTGATTT
TTGAGGCTAGACTATGAACTGAACCGACTGAGAGTGACCGTCCAGAAATGCTTTAGTGTGAAGTCTCCGC
TCACGAGGAGTCCGTGGACTGACTGCAGATCTGTGACGCAGTAACACCCGGCGGCAGACACCCGTTGAAA
TGCGGTTGTGTAATTGATCGCAGGCGAGGGTGGAAGAGGATGTGAAACTTCATTTGTGTAAAATTTAGGG
AGTGGTCCTGGTGTGATGAATGTCGAAATCTGTTCCTTTTTACTGAGCCCTACGACTCTGGCTGAGTGCC
ACACCGCCGGCAGCCGCAAAGCGGCTCAAACCATTGCCTTTTATGGTAATAATGAGAGAATGCAGAGGGA
CTTCCTTTGTCTGGCATATCTGAGGCGCGCGCTGTCACTAGCGCCCACCAGCGGTCAGACTGTAGAATGC
AGAGCAAAACAGGAAGTTGACTCCAGATGGTCACATGCTTGCTGAAACGCCTCTCCCTGGCAGCAGTGCA
ATTCTAACAGTTTCCCTTTCTTTTACAGTTCAGCCTCAAGTTTGTACAAAAAAGCAGGCTGCCACCATGG
GCGTGGCCGACCTGATCAAGAAGTTCGAGAGCATCAGCAAGGAGGAGAACCCAGCTTTCTTGTACAAAGT
GGCTGTGAGCGAGCTGATTAAGGAGAACATGCACATGAAGCTGTACATGGAGGGCACCGTGAACAACCAC
CACTTCAAGTGCACATCCGAGGGCGAAGGCAAGCCCTACGAGGGCACCCAGACCATGAGAATCAAGGCGG
TCGAGGGCGGCCCTCTCCCCTTCGCCTTCGACATCCTGGCTACCAGCTTCATGTACGGCAGCAAAACCTT
CATCAACCACACCCAGGGCATCCCCGACTTCTTTAAGCAGTCCTTCCCCGAGGGCTTCACATGGGAGAGA
GTCACCACATACGAAGACGGGGGCGTGCTGACCGCTACCCAGGACACCAGCCTCCAGGACGGCTGCCTCA
TCTACAACGTCAAGATCAGAGGGGTGAACTTCCCATCCAACGGCCCTGTGATGCAGAAGAAAACACTCGG
CTGGGAGGCCTCCACCGAGACCCTGTACCCCGCTGACGGCGGCCTGGAAGGCAGAGCCGACATGGCCCTG
AAGCTCGTGGGCGGGGGCCACCTGATCTGCAACTTGAAGACCACATACAGATCCAAGAAACCCGCTAAGA
ACCTCAAGATGCCCGGCGTCTACTATGTGGACAGAAGACTGGAAAGAATCAAGGAGGCCGACAAAGAGAC
CTACGTCGAGCAGCACGAGGTGGCTGTGGCCAGATACTGCGACCTCCCTAGCAAACTGGGGCACAGATGA
GCGGCCGCGACTCTAGATCAGATCTGCGAAGATACGGCCACGGGTGCTCTTGATCCTGTGGCTGATTTTG
GACTGTGCTGCTCGCAGCTGCTGATGAATCACATACTTCCTCCATTTTCTTCCACTGATTGACTGTTATA
ATTTCCCTAATTTCCAGGTCAAGGTGCTGTGCATTGTGGTAATAGATGTGACATGACGTCACTTCCAAAG
GACCAATGAACATGTCTGACCAATTTCATATAATGTGAAAACGATTTTCATAGGCAGAATAAATAACATT
TAAATTAAACTGGGCATCAGCGCAATTCAATTGGTTTGGTAACCTCATCTACAACGTCAAGATCAGAGGG
GTGAACTTCCCATCCAACGGCCCTGTGATGCAGAAGAAAACACTCGGCTGGGAGGCCTCCACCGAGACCC
TGTACCCCGCTGACGGCGGCCTGGAAGGCAGAGCCGACATGGCCCTGAAGCTCGTGGGCGGGGGCCACCT
GATCTGCAACTTGAAGACCACATACAGATCCAAGAAACCCGCTAAGAACCTCAAGATGCCCGGCGTCTAC
TATGTGGACAGAAGACTGGAAAGAATCAAGGAGGCCGACAAAGAGACCTACGTCGAGCAGCACGAGGTGG
CTGTGGCCAGATACTGCGACCTCCCTAGCAAACTGGGGCACAGATGAGCGGCCGCGACTCTAGATCATAA
TCAGCCATACCACATTTGTAGAGGTTTTACTTGCTTTAAAAAACCTCCCACACCTCCCCCTGAACCTGAA
ACATAAAATGAATGCAATTGTTGTTGTTAACTTGTTTATTGCAGCTTATAATGGTTACAAATAAAGCAAT
AGCATCACAAATTTCACAAATAAAGCATTTTTTTCACTGCCAACTTTATTATACATAGTTGATAATTCAC
TGGCCGTCGTTTTACGGTACCATCGATGATGATCCAGACATGATAAGATACATTGATGAGTTTGGACAAA
CCACAACTAGAATGCAGTGAAAAAAATGCTTTATTTGTGAAATTTGTGATGCTATTGCTTTATTTGTAAC
CATTATAAGCTGCAATAAACAAGTTAACAACAACAATTGCATTCATTTTATGTTTCAGGTTCAGGGGGAG
GTGTGGGAGGTTTTTTAAAGCAAGTAAAACCTCTACAAATGTGGTATGGCTGATTATGATCCTCTAGATC
AGATCTGCGAAGATACGGCCACGGGTGCTCTTGATCCTGTGGCTGATTTTGGACTGTGCTGCTCGCAGCT
GCTGATGAATCACATACTTCCTCCATTTTCTTCCACTGATTGACTGTTATAATTTCCCTAATTTCCAGGT
CAAGGTGCTGTGCATTGTGGTAATAGATGTGACATGACGTCACTTCCAAAGGACCAATGAACATGTCTGA
CCAATTTCATATAATGTGAAAACGATTTTCATAGGCAGAATAAATAACATTTAAATTAAACTGGGCATCA
GCGCAATTCAATTGGTTTGGTAATAGCAAGGGAAAATAGAATGAAGTGATCTCCAAAAAATAAGTACTTT
TTGACTGTAAATAAAATTGTAAGGAGTAAAAAGTACTTTTTTTTCTAAAAAAATGTAATTAAGTAAAAGT
AAAAGTATTGATTTTTAATTGTACTCAAGTAAAGTAAAAATCCCCAAAAATAATACTTAAGTACAGTAAT
CAAGTAAAATTACTCAAGTACTTTACACCTCTGGTTCTTGACCCCCTACCTTCAGCAAGCCCAGCAGATC
CACTAGTTCTAGAGCGGCCGCCACCGCGGTGGAGCTCCAGCTTTTGTTCCCTTTAGTGAGGGTTAATTGC
GCGCTTGGCGTAATCATGGTCATAGCTGTTTCCTGTGTGAAATTGTTATCCGCTCACAATTCCACACAAC
ATACGAGCCGGAAGCATAAAGTGTAAAGCCTGGGGTGCCTAATGAGTGAGCTAACTCACATTAATTGCGT
TGCGCTCACTGCCCGCTTTCCAGTCGGGAAACCTGTCGTGCCAGCTGCATTAATGAATCGGCCAACGCGC
GGGGAGAGGCGGTTTGCGTATTGGGCGCTCTTCCGCTTCCTCGCTCACTGACTCGCTGCGCTCGGTCGTT
CGGCTGCGGCGAGCGGTATCAGCTCACTCAAAGGCGGTAATACGGTTATCCACAGAATCAGGGGATAACG
CAGGAAAGAACATGTGAGCAAAAGGCCAGCAAAAGGCCAGGAACCGTAAAAAGGCCGCGTTGCTGGCGTT
TTTCCATAGGCTCCGCCCCCCTGACGAGCATCACAAAAATCGACGCTCAAGTCAGAGGTGGCGAAACCCG
ACAGGACTATAAAGATACCAGGCGTTTCCCCCTGGAAGCTCCCTCGTGCGCTCTCCTGTTCCGACCCTGC
CGCTTACCGGATACCTGTCCGCCTTTCTCCCTTCGGGAAGCGTGGCGCTTTCTCATAGCTCACGCTGTAG
GTATCTCAGTTCGGTGTAGGTCGTTCGCTCCAAGCTGGGCTGTGTGCACGAACCCCCCGTTCAGCCCGAC
CGCTGCGCCTTATCCGGTAACTATCGTCTTGAGTCCAACCCGGTAAGACACGACTTATCGCCACTGGCAG
CAGCCACTGGTAACAGGATTAGCAGAGCGAGGTATGTAGGCGGTGCTACAGAGTTCTTGAAGTGGTGGCC
TAACTACGGCTACACTAGAAGAACAGTATTTGGTATCTGCGCTCTGCTGAAGCCAGTTACCTTCGGAAAA
AGAGTTGGTAGCTCTTGATCCGGCAAACAAACCACCGCTGGTAGCGGTGGTTTTTTTGTTTGCAAGCAGC
AGATTACGCGCAGAAAAAAAGGATCTCAAGAAGATCCTTTGATCTTTTCTACGGGGTCTGACGCTCAGTG
GAACGAAAACTCACGTTAAGGCATTTTGGTCATGAGATTATCAAAAAGGATCTTCACCTAGATCCTTTTA
AATTAAAAATGAAGTTTTAAATCAATCTAAAGTATATATGAGTAAACTTGGTCTGACAGTTACCAATGCT
TAATCAGTGAGGCACCTATCTCAGCGATCTGTCTATTTCGTTCATCCATAGTTGCCTGACTCCCCGTCGT
GTAGATAACTACGATACGGGAGGGCTTACCATCTGGCCCCAGTGCTGCAATGATACCGCGAGACCCACGC
TCACCGGCTCCAGATTTATCAGCAATAAACCAGCCAGCCGGAAGGGCCGAGCGCAGAAGTGGTCCTGCAA
CTTTATCCGCCTCCATCCAGTCTATTAATTGTTGCCGGGAAGCTAGAGTAAGTAGTTCGCCAGTTAATAG
TTTGCGCAACGTTGTTGCCATTGCTACAGGCATCGTGGTGTCACGCTCGTCGTTTGGTATGGCTTCATTC
AGCTCCGGTTCCCAACGATCAAGGCGAGTTACATGATCCCCCATGTTGTGCAAAAAAGCGGTTAGCTCCT
TCGGTCCTCCGATCGTTGTCAGAAGTAAGTTGGCCGCAGTGTTATCACTCATGGTTATGGCAGCACTGCA
TAATTCTCTTACTGTCATGCCATCCGTAAGATGCTTTTCTGTGACTGGTGAGTACTCAACCAAGTCATTC
TGAGAATAGTGTATGCGGCGACCGAGTTGCTCTTGCCCGGCGTCAATACGGGATAATACCGCGCCACATA
GCAGAACTTTAAAAGTGCTCATCATTGGAAAACGTTCTTCGGGGCGAAAACTCTCAAGGATCTTACCGCT
GTTGAGATCCAGTTCGATGTAACCCACTCGTGCACCCAACTGATCTTCAGCATCTTTTACTTTCACCAGC
GTTTCTGGGTGAGCAAAAACAGGAAGGCAAAATGCCGCAAAAAAGGGAATAAGGGCGACACGGAAATGTT
GAATACTCATACTCTTCCTTTTTCAATATTATTGAAGCATTTATCAGGGTTATTGTCTCATGAGCGGATA
CATATTTGAATGTATTTAGAAAAATAAACAAATAGGGGTTCCGCGCACATTTCCCCGAAAAGTGCCACCT
AAATTGTAAGCGTTAATATTTTGTTAAAATTCGCGTTAAATTTTTGTTAAATCAGCTCATTTTTTAACCA
ATAGGCCGAAATCG
Features (pLannotate 1.2.2; 21 found; start..end, strand, type, name):
    138..425     +  CDS            tyr (fragment) (sequence partly withheld): TYRO_ORYLA - Also known as tyro. Experimental evidence at transcript level: Swiss-Prot protein existence level 2. This is a copper-containing oxidase that functions in the formation of pigments such as melanins and other polyphenolic compounds. From Oryzias latipes (Japanese rice fish) (Japanese killifish).
   1007..1027    +  protein_bind   attB4: mutant version of attB; core recombination site for the Gateway® BP reaction BP Clonase™
   6335..6355    +  protein_bind   attB1: mutant version of attB; core recombination site for the Gateway® BP reaction BP Clonase™
   6420..6440    -  protein_bind   attB2: mutant version of attB; core recombination site for the Gateway® BP reaction BP Clonase™
   6443..7138    +  CDS            mKate2: monomeric far-red fluorescent protein (Shcherbo et al., 2009) mammalian codon-optimized
   7456..7812    +  CDS            mKate2 (fragment): mKate2 is a basic (constitutively fluorescent) red fluorescent protein published in 2009, derived from Entacmaea quadricolor. It is reported to be a rapidly-maturing monomer with moderate acid sensitivity.
   7831..7914    +  CDS            large T antigen (fragment): large T antigen from SV40 (simian virus 40)
   7937..8018    +  polyA_signal   SV40 poly(A) signal: SV40 polyadenylation signal
   8043..8063    +  CDS            lacZα (fragment): LacZα fragment of β-galactosidase; lacZ fragment
   8079..8213    -  polyA_signal   SV40 poly(A) signal: SV40 polyadenylation signal
   8236..8319    -  CDS            large T antigen (fragment): large T antigen from SV40 (simian virus 40)
   8885..8925    -  misc_feature   MCS (fragment): pBluescript multiple cloning site
   8938..8956    -  promoter       T3 promoter: promoter for bacteriophage T3 RNA polymerase
   8999..9021    -  protein_bind   lac operator (fragment): The lac repressor binds to the lac operator to inhibit transcription in E. coli. This inhibition can be relieved by adding lactose or isopropyl-β-D-thiogalactopyranoside (IPTG). lac repressor encoded by lacI
   9025..9055    -  promoter       lac promoter: promoter for the E. coli lac operon
   9070..9091    -  protein_bind   CAP binding site: CAP binding activates transcription in the presence of cAMP. E. coli catabolite activator protein
   9104..9196    -  CDS            lacI (fragment): lac repressor; lacI; The lac repressor binds to the lac operator to inhibit transcription in E. coli. This inhibition can be relieved by adding lactose or isopropyl-β-D-thiogalactopyranoside (IPTG).
   9379..9967    -  rep_origin     ori: high-copy-number ColE1/pMB1/pBR322/pUC origin of replication
  10138..10998   -  CDS            AmpR: β-lactamase; bla; confers resistance to ampicillin, carbenicillin, and related antibiotics
  10999..11103   -  promoter       AmpR promoter: bla
  11129..138     -  rep_origin     M13 ori (fragment) (across the origin) (sequence partly withheld): M13 bacteriophage origin of replication; arrow indicates direction of (+) strand synthesis
