[The description below was written by a language model from this plasmid's Addgene catalogue record and pLannotate feature annotations shown in this document.]
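Description:
actb2-lifeact-mKate2 is a zebrafish expression plasmid built by Gateway recombination into a destination backbone recorded as actb2-ccdb. It is intended for ubiquitous in vivo expression of the far-red fluorescent protein mKate2 fused to Lifeact, a short actin-binding peptide widely used to label filamentous actin. In bacteria it is maintained through a high-copy ColE1/pUC-type origin and selected with ampicillin via the AmpR (β-lactamase) gene. Remnants of a pBluescript-type backbone are also annotated, including a T3 promoter, lac promoter/operator elements, a partial multiple cloning site and an M13 origin fragment.

The feature table comes from an 11.2 kb record labelled a partial NGS result. It shows a roughly 5.3 kb unannotated stretch between the attB4 and attB1 sites, which is where the promoter would sit in a multisite Gateway layout. The name and stated purpose imply this is the zebrafish actb2 (β-actin 2) promoter, but it is not annotated as such. The short interval between attB1 and attB2 is likewise unannotated and is the likely position of the Lifeact sequence, with the complete mKate2 coding sequence beginning directly after attB2 and an SV40 polyadenylation signal downstream. A second partial mKate2 match and an inverted second SV40 poly(A)/large T fragment also appear; the record does not explain these, and they may reflect assembly or annotation artefacts. A medaka tyrosinase fragment near the start resembles sequence that commonly accompanies Tol2 transposon arms in zebrafish transgenesis vectors, although no Tol2 elements are annotated. The construct is suited to live imaging of actin structures in zebrafish tissues, and the associated work concerned cell biological screening of T-tubule formation.
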