Addgene plasmid #109750: actb2-lifeact-mKate2
Purpose: Ubiquitous zebrafish expression of mKate2 fused to the actin binding lifeact sequence
Depositing lab: Rob Parton. Depositing organization: University of Queensland, Institute for Molecular Bioscience. Publication: In vivo cell biological screening identifies an endocytic capture mechanism for T-tubule formation. Hall TE, Martel N, Ariotti N, Xiong Z, Lo HP, Ferguson C, Rae J, Lim YW, Parton RG. Nat Commun. 2020 Jul 24;11(1):3711. doi: 10.1038/s41467-020-17486-w. PubMed 32709891.
Backbone
  Vector backbone: actb2-ccdb
  Vector type: Zebrafish plasmids
Growth in bacteria
  Bacterial resistance: Ampicillin, 100 μg/mL
  Growth temperature: 37°C
  Growth strain: DH5alpha
  Copy number: High Copy
Gene/Insert
  Gene/Insert name: mKate2 fused to the actin binding lifeact sequence
  Species: Synthetic
  Cloning method: Gateway Cloning
Terms and licenses: Academic/Nonprofit Terms; Industry Terms: Not Available to Industry
How to cite: actb2-lifeact-mKate2 was a gift from Rob Parton (Addgene plasmid # 109750 ; http://n2t.net/addgene:109750 ; RRID:Addgene_109750)
